Addgene plasmid #108019: BMR1_01g01510-bio-His
Purpose: Expresses enzymatically monobiotinylated full-length BMR1_01g01510 ectodomain with no N-linked glycans upon cotransfection with BirA in mammalian cells. Contains a C-terminal rat Cd4 d3+4 tag.
Depositing lab: Gavin Wright. Depositing organization: Wellcome Sanger Institute. Publication: A library of recombinant Babesia microti cell surface and secreted proteins for diagnostics discovery and reverse vaccinology. Elton CM, Rodriguez M, Ben Mamoun C, Lobo CA, Wright GJ. Int J Parasitol. 2019 Feb;49(2):115-125. doi: 10.1016/j.ijpara.2018.10.003. Epub 2018 Oct 24. PubMed 30367868.
Backbone
  Vector backbone: pTT3
  Backbone manufacturer: Yves Durocher
  Backbone size w/o insert (bp): 6670
  Modifications to backbone: Addition of CD4, biotinylation sequence, 6xhis tags
  Vector type: Mammalian Expression
Growth in bacteria
  Bacterial resistance: Ampicillin, 100 μg/mL
  Growth temperature: 37°C
  Growth strain: DH5alpha
  Copy number: High Copy
Gene/Insert
  Gene/Insert name: BMR1_01g01510
  Species: B. microti
  Insert size (bp): 1292
  Mutation: all potential N-linked glycosylation sites (N-X-S/T, where X is not proline) were systematically removed by substituting alanine for serine/threonine at these sites.
  Promoter: CMV
  Tag / fusion protein: ratCD4d3+4,biotinylation sequence, 6xHis (C terminal on backbone)
  Cloning method: Restriction Enzyme; 5′ cloning site NotI (not destroyed); 3′ cloning site AscI (not destroyed)
  Sequencing primers: 5′ CMV-F; 3′ EBVori-F (5'-CCACTCAGTGTTGGCAAATG-3')
Resource information
  A portion of this plasmid was derived from a plasmid made by: Made by gene synthesis. pTT3 was obtained from Yves Durocher, National Research Council of Canada
Terms and licenses: Academic/Nonprofit Terms; Industry Terms: Not Available to Industry
How to cite: BMR1_01g01510-bio-His was a gift from Gavin Wright (Addgene plasmid # 108019 ; http://n2t.net/addgene:108019 ; RRID:Addgene_108019)
