[The description below was written by a language model from this plasmid's Addgene catalogue record and pLannotate feature annotations shown in this document.]
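Description:
BMR1_01g01510-bio-His is a mammalian expression plasmid built on the pTT3 backbone for producing a soluble, secreted form of a Babesia microti cell-surface or secreted protein. It is maintained in E. coli through a high-copy ColE1/pUC-type origin and an ampicillin resistance gene (β-lactamase). It also carries a fragment of the Epstein-Barr virus oriP, which in pTT-type vectors supports episomal retention and higher yields in EBNA1-expressing mammalian cells. Short lac and tet promoter remnants near the bacterial origin appear to be backbone leftovers with no stated role.

Expression is driven by the CMV enhancer and promoter. These are followed by adenovirus-derived leader and splice elements and a chimeric intron fragment, which generally improve transcript processing. The pLannotate hit to adenoviral terminal protein on the opposite strand most likely reflects this leader region rather than a true coding sequence. A mouse immunoglobulin heavy chain signal sequence fragment sits at the start of the open reading frame and directs secretion. The synthetic BMR1_01g01510 ectodomain insert of about 1.3 kb is not itself annotated in the feature table; it is cloned between NotI and AscI sites. All potential N-linked glycosylation sequons in it were removed by replacing serine or threonine with alanine.

The insert is fused at its C terminus to rat Cd4 domains 3+4, a biotinylation sequence and a 6xHis tag, and the transcript ends at a rabbit β-globin polyadenylation signal. Cotransfection with BirA yields enzymatically monobiotinylated protein. The construct belongs to a library of recombinant B. microti proteins assembled for diagnostics discovery and reverse vaccinology.
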