Features (pLannotate 1.2.2; 18 found; start..end, strand, type, name):
      7..386     +  enhancer       CMV enhancer: human cytomegalovirus immediate early enhancer
    388..587     +  promoter       CMV promoter: human cytomegalovirus (CMV) immediate early promoter
    655..693     +  misc_feature   Ad SA (fragment): adenovirus major late transcript splice acceptor (Friedrich and Soriano, 1991)
    726..935     -  CDS            PTP (fragment): TERM_ADE02 - Experimental evidence at protein level: Swiss-Prot protein existence level 1. Protein covalently bound to the viral DNA that acts as a primer for viral genomic replication by DNA strand displacement. Assembles on the viral origin of replication in an initiation complex with viral polymerase, DBP, host NFIA and host POU2F1/OCT1. During initiation, the polymerase covalently couples the first dCTP with Ser- 580 of pTP. The terminal protein stimulates the template activity over 20 fold compared to protein-free templates. Neo-synthesized viral genomes are linked to two preterminal prot
    966..1055    +  intron         chimeric intron (fragment): chimera between introns from adenovirus and immunoglobulin heavy chain genes
   1074..1120    +  CDS            IgH signal sequence (fragment): signal sequence from the mouse immunoglobulin heavy chain variable region
   2466..3035    +  CDS            Cd4 (fragment): CD4_RAT - Experimental evidence at protein level: Swiss-Prot protein existence level 1. Integral membrane glycoprotein that plays an essential role in the immune response and serves multiple functions in responses against both external and internal offenses. In T-cells, functions primarily as a coreceptor for MHC class II molecule:peptide complex. The antigens presented by class II peptides are derived from extracellular proteins while class I peptides are derived from cytosolic proteins. Interacts simultaneously with the T-cell receptor (TCR) and the MHC class II presented by antigen presenti
   3195..3250    +  polyA_signal   β-globin poly(A) signal: rabbit β-globin polyadenylation signal (Gil and Proudfoot, 1987)
   3764..5445    -  rep_origin     oriP (fragment): Epstein-Barr virus oriP replication origin (Yates et al., 2000)
   5572..5676    +  promoter       AmpR promoter: bla
   5677..6537    +  CDS            AmpR: β-lactamase; bla; confers resistance to ampicillin, carbenicillin, and related antibiotics
   6708..7296    +  rep_origin     ori: high-copy-number ColE1/pMB1/pBR322/pUC origin of replication
   7479..7571    +  CDS            lacI (fragment): lac repressor; lacI; The lac repressor binds to the lac operator to inhibit transcription in E. coli. This inhibition can be relieved by adding lactose or isopropyl-β-D-thiogalactopyranoside (IPTG).
   7584..7605    +  protein_bind   CAP binding site: CAP binding activates transcription in the presence of cAMP. E. coli catabolite activator protein
   7620..7650    +  promoter       lac promoter: promoter for the E. coli lac operon
   7658..7674    +  protein_bind   lac operator: The lac repressor binds to the lac operator to inhibit transcription in E. coli. This inhibition can be relieved by adding lactose or isopropyl-β-D-thiogalactopyranoside (IPTG). lac repressor encoded by lacI
   7744..7760    +  promoter       tet promoter (fragment): E. coli promoter for tetracycline efflux protein gene
   7770..7795    -  CDS            bla(M) (fragment): β-lactamase lacking the signal sequence; bla(M); allows cytosolic expression of β-lactamase
>Addgene plasmid #108019 | BMR1_01g01510-bio-His | addgene full sequence | sequence record 210761 | Addgene NGS Result
CATGTTGACATTGATTATTGACTAGTTATTAATAGTAATCAATTACGGGGTCATTAGTTCATAGCCCATA
TATGGAGTTCCGCGTTACATAACTTACGGTAAATGGCCCGCCTGGCTGACCGCCCAACGACCCCCGCCCA
TTGACGTCAATAATGACGTATGTTCCCATAGTAACGCCAATAGGGACTTTCCATTGACGTCAATGGGTGG
AGTATTTACGGTAAACTGCCCACTTGGCAGTACATCAAGTGTATCATATGCCAAGTCCGCCCCCTATTGA
CGTCAATGACGGTAAATGGCCCGCCTGGCATTATGCCCAGTACATGACCTTACGGGACTTTCCTACTTGG
CAGTACATCTACGTATTAGTCATCGCTATTACCATGGTGATGCGGTTTTGGCAGTACACCAATGGGCGTG
GATAGCGGTTTGACTCACGGGGATTTCCAAGTCTCCACCCCATTGACGTCAATGGGAGTTTGTTTTGGCA
CCAAAATCAACGGGACTTTCCAAAATGTCGTAATAACCCCGCCCCGTTGACGCAAATGGGCGGTAGGCGT
GTACGGTGGGAGGTCTATATAAGCAGAGCTCGTTTAGTGAACCGTCAGATCCTCACTCTCTTCCGCATCG
CTGTCTGCGAGGGCCAGCTGTTGGGCTCGCGGTTGAGGACAAACTCTTCGCGGTCTTTCCAGTACTCTTG
GATCGGAAACCCGTCGGCCTCCGAACGGTACTCCGCCACCGAGGGACCTGAGCGAGTCCGCATCGACCGG
ATCGGAAAACCTCTCGAGAAAGGCGTCTAACCAGTCACAGTCGCAAGGTAGGCTGAGCACCGTGGCGGGC
GGCAGCGGGTGGCGGTCGGGGTTGTTTCTGGCGGAGGTGCTGCTGATGATGTAATTAAAGTAGGCGGTCT
TGAGACGGCGGATGGTCGAGGTGAGGTGTGGCAGGCTTGAGATCCAGCTGTTGGGGTGAGTACTCCCTCT
CAAAAGCGGGCATTACTTCTGCGCTAAGATTGTCAGTTTCCAAAAACGAGGAGGATTTGATATTCACCTG
GCCCGATCTGGCCATACACTTGAGTGACAATGACATCCACTTTGCCTTTCTCTCCACAGGTGTCCACTCC
CAGGTCCAAGTTTGCCACCATGGAGTTTCAGACCCAGGTACTCATGTCCCTGCTGCTCTGCATGTCTGGT
GCGGCCGCCAGCAGCCCTAGCTACTGTGATGCCCCCAGCGGCTTCACCGTGATCAACGTGGCCAGCCTGC
TGGACGGCACCCCCCTGCCTATCGGCATCACCCTGGAAACCGACAAGAGCGGCTACAACTACTTCACCGT
GGACCGGACCCTGCCCCAGTACAAGAAAGTGGGCTTCTGCCTGAACGGCTACCTGGACACCTTCGACACC
CCCAAGGTGCAGACCATCCTGCACAAGAAATTCGAGGACAGCGTGTACGTGTCCTACATCGACAAGTTCG
TGACCAACGTGGACGGCAACGCCCCCATCTGCACCCTGACCCACGCCTACAGCCTGTACGGCGGCGACAT
CACCAGCGCCCTGCCTCCATTCACCGTGCGGAAGATCAGCGACGGCTTCCTGAGCCGGCTGAACGAGCGG
AAGCAGCTGAGCAGCATCTGCAGCACCGCCTGTGGCGGCCTGGTGGACGTCGTGGGCGGCAACTACCCCA
AGGGCAGCGACATCGTGCCCCACAGCGAGAGCGTGGACAAAGTGAAGTTCAGCGACGTGCTGGTCAAGAG
CCTGACCCTGAAGTGCGGCGACCACACCTTCTACAACTTCGACCGGGACCAGTTCGCCTACATGTACCTG
TTCGAGCACGACGGCGCCAAATACGCCGCCCTGAGCAGACTGACCCCCACCATGATCGAGGTGGCCGTGA
TGTGCAAATACGGCAACGGCGTGGAAGAGAAGCTGCTGTACGACAACGACGCCGAGTTCCAGCAGGCCGT
GCTGAAGCTGGTGCCCATCAACATCTTCATCGAGAACACCGCCAGCATGCCCCACGGCGCCAGCATGACC
AAGCTGGACGAGAACATCGACGAGATCGCCATCAACAGATTCGTGCTGAGATACCCCTACGTGCTGCTGC
CCGGCCTGGCCGTGGACATCGGCAAGGGCAACGCCGACACCATCTGGATCGTGAAGCCCAGCGAAGAGGA
CAGCGAAGTGAAGTACTTCGTGGTGTTCGGCGTGAAGGGCGAGATCGACAGCGTGGACGACATCAAGTTC
ATCAGCGCCTACTACGTGAACAAAGAGAACGTCGCCGTCAATATCGCCAACCGGTTCATCCTGGGCCCCA
ACATTGCCAGAGCCAGCACCCCCGTGTACAGCCACTACAGCAAGCTGTACCCCCCCAGATACAAGATCGA
CTACAAGTTCTCCGGCGTGTTCAGCCCCCTGAGCTACGTGGTGGCCGGCAACAGCCAGGGCTCCGACGAC
GTGTCCGTGGAAAAGGCCGTGGCTGGCGCGCCGTCGACCTCCATCACGGCCTATAAGAGTGAGGGGGAGT
CAGCGGAGTTCTCCTTCCCACTCAACCTTGGAGAGGAAAGCCTGCAGGGAGAGTTGAGATGGAAGGCAGA
GAAGGCTCCTTCTTCCCAGTCCTGGATCACCTTCTCCCTAAAGAACCAAAAGGTGTCTGTGCAGAAGTCT
ACTAGCAACCCCAAGTTCCAGCTGTCCGAAACGCTCCCACTCACCCTTCAGATACCCCAGGTCTCCCTTC
AGTTTGCTGGTTCTGGCAACCTGACCCTGACTCTGGACAGAGGGATACTGTATCAGGAAGTGAACCTGGT
GGTGATGAAAGTGACTCAGCCCGACAGCAACACTTTGACCTGTGAGGTGATGGGACCCACCTCACCCAAG
ATGAGACTGATCTTGAAGCAGGAGAATCAGGAGGCCAGGGTCTCCAGGCAGGAGAAAGTGATTCAAGTGC
AGGCCCCTGAAGCAGGGGTGTGGCAATGTCTACTGAGTGAAGGTGAAGAGGTCAAGATGGACTCCAAGAT
CCAGGTTTTATCCAAAGGGTTGAATTCCGGCAGCCTGCACCACATCCTGGACGCCCAGAAGATGCTGTGG
AACCACAGGGACAGGAACCTGCCTCCTCTGGCCCCTCTGGGCCCCCACCACCATCACCACCATTGAGTCT
AGACACGTGATTAATTAAGGATCCCCCGACCTCGACCTCTGGCTAATAAAGGAAATTTATTTTCATTGCA
ATAGTGTGTTGGAATTTTTTGTGTCTCTCACTCGGAAGGACATATGGGAGGGCAAATCATTTGGTCGAGA
TCCCTCGGAGATCTCTAGCTAGAGGATCGATCCCCGCCCCGGACGAACTAAACCTGACTACGACATCTCT
GCCCCTTCTTCGCGGGGCAGTGCATGTAATCCCTTCAGTTGGTTGGTACAACTTGCCAACTGGGCCCTGT
TCCACATGTGACACGGGGGGGGACCAAACACAAAGGGGTTCTCTGACTGTAGTTGACATCCTTATAAATG
GATGTGCACATTTGCCAACACTGAGTGGCTTTCATCCTGGAGCAGACTTTGCAGTCTGTGGACTGCAACA
CAACATTGCCTTTATGTGTAACTCTTGGCTGAAGCTCTTACACCAATGCTGGGGGACATGTACCTCCCAG
GGGCCCAGGAAGACTACGGGAGGCTACACCAACGTCAATCAGAGGGGCCTGTGTAGCTACCGATAAGCGG
ACCCTCAAGAGGGCATTAGCAATAGTGTTTATAAGGCCCCCTTGTTAACCCTAAACGGGTAGCATATGCT
TCCCGGGTAGTAGTATATACTATCCAGACTAACCCTAATTCAATAGCATATGTTACCCAACGGGAAGCAT
ATGCTATCGAATTAGGGTTAGTAAAAGGGTCCTAAGGAACAGCGATATCTCCCACCCCATGAGCTGTCAC
GGTTTTATTTACATGGGGTCAGGATTCCACGAGGGTAGTGAACCATTTTAGTCACAAGGGCAGTGGCTGA
AGATCAAGGAGCGGGCAGTGAACTCTCCTGAATCTTCGCCTGCTTCTTCATTCTCCTTCGTTTAGCTAAT
AGAATAACTGCTGAGTTGTGAACAGTAAGGTGTATGTGAGGTGCTCGAAAACAAGGTTTCAGGTGACGCC
CCCAGAATAAAATTTGGACGGGGGGTTCAGTGGTGGCATTGTGCTATGACACCAATATAACCCTCACAAA
CCCCTTGGGCAATAAATACTAGTGTAGGAATGAAACATTCTGAATATCTTTAACAATAGAAATCCATGGG
GTGGGGACAAGCCGTAAAGACTGGATGTCCATCTCACACGAATTTATGGCTATGGGCAACACATAATCCT
AGTGCAATATGATACTGGGGTTATTAAGATGTGTCCCAGGCAGGGACCAAGACAGGTGAACCATGTTGTT
ACACTCTATTTGTAACAAGGGGAAAGAGAGTGGACGCCGACAGCAGCGGACTCCACTGGTTGTCTCTAAC
ACCCCCGAAAATTAAACGGGGCTCCACGCCAATGGGGCCCATAAACAAAGACAAGTGGCCACTCTTTTTT
TTGAAATTGTGGAGTGGGGGCACGCGTCAGCCCCCACACGCCGCCCTGCGGTTTTGGACTGTAAAATAAG
GGTGTAATAACTTGGCTGATTGTAACCCCGCTAACCACTGCGGTCAAACCACTTGCCCACAAAACCACTA
ATGGCACCCCGGGGAATACCTGCATAAGTAGGTGGGCGGGCCAAGATAGGGGCGCGATTGCTGCGATCTG
GAGGACAAATTACACACACTTGCGCCTGAGCGCCAAGCACAGGGTTGTTGGTCCTCATATTCACGAGGTC
GCTGAGAGCACGGTGGGCTAATGTTGCCATGGGTAGCATATACTACCCAAATATCTGGATAGCATATGCT
ATCCTAATCTATATCTGGGTAGCATAGGCTATCCTAATCTATATCTGGGTAGCATATGCTATCCTAATCT
ATATCTGGGTAGTATATGCTATCCTAATTTATATCTGGGTAGCATAGGCTATCCTAATCTATATCTGGGT
AGCATATGCTATCCTAATCTATATCTGGGTAGTATATGCTATCCTAATCTGTATCCGGGTAGCATATGCT
ATCCTAATAGAGATTAGGGTAGTATATGCTATCCTAATTTATATCTGGGTAGCATATACTACCCAAATAT
CTGGATAGCATATGCTATCCTAATCTATATCTGGGTAGCATATGCTATCCTAATCTATATCTGGGTAGCA
TAGGCTATCCTAATCTATATCTGGGTAGCATATGCTATCCTAATCTATATCTGGGTAGTATATGCTATCC
TAATTTATATCTGGGTAGCATAGGCTATCCTAATCTATATCTGGGTAGCATATGCTATCCTAATCTATAT
CTGGGTAGTATATGCTATCCTAATCTGTATCCGGGTAGCATATGCTATCCTCATGATAAGCTGTCAAACA
TGAGAATTTTCTTGAAGACGAAAGGGCCTCGTGATACGCCTATTTTTATAGGTTAATGTCATGATAATAA
TGGTTTCTTAGACGTCAGGTGGCACTTTTCGGGGAAATGTGCGCGGAACCCCTATTTGTTTATTTTTCTA
AATACATTCAAATATGTATCCGCTCATGAGACAATAACCCTGATAAATGCTTCAATAATATTGAAAAAGG
AAGAGTATGAGTATTCAACATTTCCGTGTCGCCCTTATTCCCTTTTTTGCGGCATTTTGCCTTCCTGTTT
TTGCTCACCCAGAAACGCTGGTGAAAGTAAAAGATGCTGAAGATCAGTTGGGTGCACGAGTGGGTTACAT
CGAACTGGATCTCAACAGCGGTAAGATCCTTGAGAGTTTTCGCCCCGAAGAACGTTTTCCAATGATGAGC
ACTTTTAAAGTTCTGCTATGTGGCGCGGTATTATCCCGTGTTGACGCCGGGCAAGAGCAACTCGGTCGCC
GCATACACTATTCTCAGAATGACTTGGTTGAGTACTCACCAGTCACAGAAAAGCATCTTACGGATGGCAT
GACAGTAAGAGAATTATGCAGTGCTGCCATAACCATGAGTGATAACACTGCGGCCAACTTACTTCTGACA
ACGATCGGAGGACCGAAGGAGCTAACCGCTTTTTTGCACAACATGGGGGATCATGTAACTCGCCTTGATC
GTTGGGAACCGGAGCTGAATGAAGCCATACCAAACGACGAGCGTGACACCACGATGCCTGCAGCAATGGC
AACAACGTTGCGCAAACTATTAACTGGCGAACTACTTACTCTAGCTTCCCGGCAACAATTAATAGACTGG
ATGGAGGCGGATAAAGTTGCAGGACCACTTCTGCGCTCGGCCCTTCCGGCTGGCTGGTTTATTGCTGATA
AATCTGGAGCCGGTGAGCGTGGGTCTCGCGGTATCATTGCAGCACTGGGGCCAGATGGTAAGCCCTCCCG
TATCGTAGTTATCTACACGACGGGGAGTCAGGCAACTATGGATGAACGAAATAGACAGATCGCTGAGATA
GGTGCCTCACTGATTAAGCATTGGTAACTGTCAGACCAAGTTTACTCATATATACTTTAGATTGATTTAA
AACTTCATTTTTAATTTAAAAGGATCTAGGTGAAGATCCTTTTTGATAATCTCATGACCAAAATCCCTTA
ACGTGAGTTTTCGTTCCACTGAGCGTCAGACCCCGTAGAAAAGATCAAAGGATCTTCTTGAGATCCTTTT
TTTCTGCGCGTAATCTGCTGCTTGCAAACAAAAAAACCACCGCTACCAGCGGTGGTTTGTTTGCCGGATC
AAGAGCTACCAACTCTTTTTCCGAAGGTAACTGGCTTCAGCAGAGCGCAGATACCAAATACTGTTCTTCT
AGTGTAGCCGTAGTTAGGCCACCACTTCAAGAACTCTGTAGCACCGCCTACATACCTCGCTCTGCTAATC
CTGTTACCAGTGGCTGCTGCCAGTGGCGATAAGTCGTGTCTTACCGGGTTGGACTCAAGACGATAGTTAC
CGGATAAGGCGCAGCGGTCGGGCTGAACGGGGGGTTCGTGCACACAGCCCAGCTTGGAGCGAACGACCTA
CACCGAACTGAGATACCTACAGCGTGAGCTATGAGAAAGCGCCACGCTTCCCGAAGGGAGAAAGGCGGAC
AGGTATCCGGTAAGCGGCAGGGTCGGAACAGGAGAGCGCACGAGGGAGCTTCCAGGGGGAAACGCCTGGT
ATCTTTATAGTCCTGTCGGGTTTCGCCACCTCTGACTTGAGCGTCGATTTTTGTGATGCTCGTCAGGGGG
GCGGAGCCTATGGAAAAACGCCAGCAACGCGGCCTTTTTACGGTTCCTGGCCTTTTGCTGGCCTTTTGCT
CACATGTTCTTTCCTGCGTTATCCCCTGATTCTGTGGATAACCGTATTACCGCCTTTGAGTGAGCTGATA
CCGCTCGCCGCAGCCGAACGACCGAGCGCAGCGAGTCAGTGAGCGAGGAAGCGGAAGAGCGCCCAATACG
CAAACCGCCTCTCCCCGCGCGTTGGCCGATTCATTAATGCAGCTGGCACGACAGGTTTCCCGACTGGAAA
GCGGGCAGTGAGCGCAACGCAATTAATGTGAGTTAGCTCACTCATTAGGCACCCCAGGCTTTACACTTTA
TGCTTCCGGCTCGTATGTTGTGTGGAATTGTGAGCGGATAACAATTTCACACAGGAAACAGCTATGACCA
TGATTACGCCAAGCTCTAGCTAGAGGTCGACCAATTCTCATGTTTGACAGCTTATCATCGCAGATCCGGG
CAACGTTGTTGCCATTGCTGCAGGCGCAGAACTGGTAGGTATGGAAGATCTATACATTGAATCAATATTG
GCAATTAGCCATATTAGTCATTGGTTATATAGCATAAATCAATATTGGCTATTGGCCATTGCATACGTTG
TATCTATATCATAATATGTACATTTATATTGGCTCATGTCCAATATGACCGC
